Addgene plasmid #114334: pStA0::RBSc33
Purpose: RBS RBSc33 in pStA0
Depositing lab: John Heap. Depositing organization: Imperial College London. Publication: Start-Stop Assembly: a functionally scarless DNA assembly system optimized for metabolic engineering. Taylor GM, Mordaka PM, Heap JT. Nucleic Acids Res. 2018 Nov 20. pii: 5193345. doi: 10.1093/nar/gky1182. PubMed 30462270.
Backbone
  Vector backbone: pGT400
  Backbone size w/o insert (bp): 2210
  Vector type: Synthetic Biology
Growth in bacteria
  Bacterial resistance: Ampicillin, 100 μg/mL
  Growth temperature: 37°C
  Growth strain: DH5alpha
  Copy number: High Copy
Gene/Insert
  Gene/Insert name: RBS RBSc33
  Species: Synthetic
  Insert size (bp): 34
  Cloning method: Unknown
  Sequencing primers: 5′ OligoGT234 GGGGAAACGCCTGGTATCT; 3′ OligoGT235 AGCAAAAACAGGAAGGCAAA
Terms and licenses: Academic/Nonprofit Terms; Industry Terms: Not Available to Industry
Depositor comments: Accession Number MG649442, Alternative ID = pGT331 . Please visit https://www.biorxiv.org/content/early/2018/07/04/361626 for bioRxiv preprint.
How to cite: pStA0::RBSc33 was a gift from John Heap (Addgene plasmid # 114334 ; http://n2t.net/addgene:114334 ; RRID:Addgene_114334)
