[The description below was written by a language model from this plasmid's Addgene catalogue record and pLannotate feature annotations shown in this document.]
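Description:
pStA0::RBSc33 is a small (about 2.2 kb) synthetic biology part-storage plasmid from the Start-Stop Assembly system, a DNA assembly framework described as functionally scarless and optimized for metabolic engineering. It is built on the pGT400 backbone (2,210 bp without insert) and carries a single 34 bp synthetic ribosome binding site part, RBSc33, held in the pStA0 storage vector. The record lists the cloning method as unknown and does not describe the flanking assembly sites or the expected translational strength of this RBS.

The annotated sequence shows a minimal bacterial plasmid. Replication relies on a high-copy ColE1/pMB1/pUC-type origin, and selection is by ampicillin through a β-lactamase gene driven by its native bla promoter. Two transcription terminators, rrnB T1 from E. coli and the phage lambda t0 terminator, lie close together in opposite orientations with a gap of roughly 80 bp between them. This gap is large enough to hold the 34 bp part, and terminators arranged this way would typically insulate a cloning site from transcription originating in the backbone. However, the RBS itself was not picked up by the automated annotation, so its exact position is not confirmed by the feature table. No promoter, coding sequence or reporter is associated with the insert, consistent with a vector meant only to store and supply a part rather than to express anything.

The plasmid's apparent use is as a source of a defined RBS element to be combined with promoters, coding sequences and terminators into expression units and multi-gene pathways. There, alternative RBS parts allow expression levels to be varied.
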