Features (pLannotate 1.2.2; 5 found; start..end, strand, type, name):
      1..87      +  terminator     rrnB T1 terminator: Escherichia coli rrnB; transcription terminator T1 from the E. coli rrnB gene
    170..264     -  terminator     lambda t0 terminator: transcription terminator from phage lambda
    422..1010    -  rep_origin     ori: high-copy-number ColE1/pMB1/pBR322/pUC origin of replication
   1181..2041    -  CDS            AmpR: β-lactamase; bla; confers resistance to ampicillin, carbenicillin, and related antibiotics
   2042..2146    -  promoter       AmpR promoter: bla
>Addgene plasmid #114334 | pStA0::RBSc33 | addgene full sequence | sequence record 229078 | Addgene NGS Result
CAAATAAAACGAAAGGCTCAGTCGAAAGACTGGGCCTTTCGTTTTATCTGTTGTTTGTCGGTGAACGCTC
TCCTGAGTAGGACAAATCCGCCGCCCTAGAGGTCTTACGCTCTTCACATATTCTCTACCTCCTTTCCAGT
CTAGTGTTTTTGGCGAAGAGCCACACTGGATTCTCACCAATAAAAAACGCCCGGCGGCAACCGAGCGTTC
TGAACAAATCCAGATGGAGTTCTGAGGTCATTACTGGATCTATCAACAGGAGTCCAAGGCGCTCGGTCGT
TCGGCTGCGGCGAGCGGTATCAGCTCACTCAAAGGCGGTAATACGGTTATCCACAGAATCAGGGGATAAC
GCAGGAAAGAACATGTGAGCAAAAGGCCAGCAAAAGGCCAGGAACCGTAAAAAGGCCGCGTTGCTGGCGT
TTTTCCATAGGCTCCGCCCCCCTGACGAGCATCACAAAAATCGACGCTCAAGTCAGAGGTGGCGAAACCC
GACAGGACTATAAAGATACCAGGCGTTTCCCCCTGGAAGCTCCCTCGTGCGCTCTCCTGTTCCGACCCTG
CCGCTTACCGGATACCTGTCCGCCTTTCTCCCTTCGGGAAGCGTGGCGCTTTCTCATAGCTCACGCTGTA
GGTATCTCAGTTCGGTGTAGGTCGTTCGCTCCAAGCTGGGCTGTGTGCACGAACCCCCCGTTCAGCCCGA
CCGCTGCGCCTTATCCGGTAACTATCGTCTTGAGTCCAACCCGGTAAGACACGACTTATCGCCACTGGCA
GCAGCCACTGGTAACAGGATTAGCAGAGCGAGGTATGTAGGCGGTGCTACAGAGTTCTTGAAGTGGTGGC
CTAACTACGGCTACACTAGAAGAACAGTATTTGGTATCTGCGCTCTGCTGAAGCCAGTTACCTTCGGAAA
AAGAGTTGGTAGCTCTTGATCCGGCAAACAAACCACCGCTGGTAGCGGTGGTTTTTTTGTTTGCAAGCAG
CAGATTACGCGCAGAAAAAAAGGATCTCAAGAAGATCCTTTGATCTTTTCTACGGGGTCTGACGCTCAGT
GGAACGAAAACTCACGTTAAGGGATTTTGGTCATGAGATTATCAAAAAGGATCTTCACCTAGATCCTTTT
AAATTAAAAATGAAGTTTTAAATCAATCTAAAGTATATATGAGTAAACTTGGTCTGACAGTTACCAATGC
TTAATCAGTGAGGCACCTATCTCAGCGATCTGTCTATTTCGTTCATCCATAGTTGCCTGACTCCCCGTCG
TGTAGATAACTACGATACGGGAGGGCTTACCATCTGGCCCCAGTGCTGCAATGATACCGCGGGACCCACG
CTCACCGGCTCCAGATTTATCAGCAATAAACCAGCCAGCCGGAAGGGCCGAGCGCAGAAGTGGTCCTGCA
ACTTTATCCGCCTCCATCCAGTCTATTAATTGTTGCCGGGAAGCTAGAGTAAGTAGTTCGCCAGTTAATA
GTTTGCGCAACGTTGTTGCCATTGCTACAGGCATCGTGGTGTCACGCTCGTCGTTTGGTATGGCTTCATT
CAGCTCCGGTTCCCAACGATCAAGGCGAGTTACATGATCCCCCATGTTGTGCAAAAAAGCGGTTAGCTCC
TTCGGTCCTCCGATCGTTGTCAGAAGTAAGTTGGCCGCAGTGTTATCACTCATGGTTATGGCAGCACTGC
ATAATTCTCTTACTGTCATGCCATCCGTAAGATGCTTTTCTGTGACTGGTGAGTACTCAACCAAGTCATT
CTGAGAATAGTGTATGCGGCGACCGAGTTGCTCTTGCCCGGCGTCAATACGGGATAATACCGCGCCACAT
AGCAGAACTTTAAAAGTGCTCATCATTGGAAAACGTTCTTCGGGGCGAAAACTCTCAAGGATCTTACCGC
TGTTGAGATCCAGTTCGATGTAACCCACTCGTGCACCCAACTGATCTTCAGCATCTTTTACTTTCACCAG
CGTTTCTGGGTGAGCAAAAACAGGAAGGCAAAATGCCGCAAAAAAGGGAATAAGGGCGACACGGAAATGT
TGAATACTCATACTCTTCCTTTTTCAATATTATTGAAGCATTTATCAGGGTTATTGTCTCATGAGCGGAT
ACATATTTGAATGTATTTAGAAAAATAAACAAATAGGGGTTCCGCGCACATTTCCCCGAAAAGTGCCACC
TGACGTCTAAGAAACCATTATTATCATGACATTAACCTATAAAAATAGGCGTATCACGAGGCCCTTTCGG
GCAT
